>Addgene plasmid #149432 | pBigTB | addgene full sequence | sequence record 310073 | Addgene NGS Result
GTGTGTCAGTTAGGGTGTGGAAAGTCCCCAGGCTCCCCAGCAGGCAGAAGTATGCAAAGCATGCATCTCA
ATTAGTCAGCAACCAGGTGTGGAAAGTCCCCAGGCTCCCCAGCAGGCAGAAGTATGCAAAGCATGCATCT
CAATTAGTCAGCAACCATAGTCCCGCCCCTAACTCCGCCCATCCCGCCCCTAACTCCGCCCAGTTCCGCC
CATTCTCCGCCCCATGGCTGACTAATTTTTTTTATTTATGCAGAGGCCGAGGCCGCCTCTGCCTCTGAGC
TATTCCAGAAGTAGTGAGGAGGCTTTTTTGGAGGCCTAGGCTTTTGCAAAAAGCTCCCGGGAGCTTGTAT
ATCCATTTTCGGATCTGATCAGCACGTGTTGACAATTAATCATCGGCATAGTATATCGGCATAGTATAAT
ACGACAAGGTGAGGAACTAAACCATGGCCAAGCCTTTGTCTCAAGAAGAATCCACCCTCATTGAAAGAGC
AACGGCTACAATCAACAGCATCCCCATCTCTGAAGACTACAGCGTCGCCAGCGCAGCTCTCTCTAGCGAC
GGCCGCATCTTCACTGGTGTCAATGTATATCATTTTACTGGGGGACCTTGTGCAGAACTCGTGGTGCTGG
GCACTGCTGCTGCTGCGGCAGCTGGCAACCTGACTTGTATCGTCGCGATCGGAAATGAGAACAGGGGCAT
CTTGAGCCCCTGCGGACGGTGCCGACAGGTGCTTCTCGATCTGCATCCTGGGATCAAAGCCATAGTGAAG
GACAGTGATGGACAGCCGACGGCAGTTGGGATTCGTGAATTGCTGCCCTCTGGTTATGTGTGGGAGGGCT
AAGCACTTCGTGGCCGAGGAGCAGGACTGACACGTGCTACGAGATTTCGATTCCACCGCCGCCTTCTATG
AAAGGTTGGGCTTCGGAATCGTTTTCCGGGACGCCGGCTGGATGATCCTCCAGCGCGGGGATCTCATGCT
GGAGTTCTTCGCCCACCCCAACTTGTTTATTGCAGCTTATAATGGTTACAAATAAAGCAATAGCATCACA
AATTTCACAAATAAAGCATTTTTTTCACTGCATTCTAGTTGTGGTTTGTCCAAACTCATCAATGTATCTT
ATCATGTCTGCTAGCATCGATACCGTCGACCTCGAGGGGCCCCCGCGGGCGGCCGCGAGCTCGCTGATCA
GCCTCGACTGTGCCTTCTAGTTGCCAGCCATCTGTTGTTTGCCCCTCCCCCGTGCCTTCCTTGACCCTGG
AAGGTGCCACTCCCACTGTCCTTTCCTAATAAAATGAGGAAATTGCATCGCATTGTCTGAGTAGGTGTCA
TTCTATTCTGGGGGGTGGGGTGGGGCAGGACAGCAAGGGGGAGGATTGGGAAGACAATAGCAGGCATGCT
GGGGATGCGGTGGGCTCTATGGCTTCTGAGGCGGAAAGAACCAGCTGGGGCTCGATCCTCTAGTTGGCGC
GCCAACGGTACCAGCTTTTGTTCCCTTTAGTGAGGGTTAATTTCGAGCTTGGCGTAATCATGGTCATAGC
TGTTTCCTGTGTGAAATTGTTATCCGCTCACAATTCCACACAACATACGAGCCGGAAGCATAAAGTGTAA
AGCCTGGGGTGCCTAATGAGTGAGCTAACTCACATTAATTGCGTTGCGCTCACTGCCCGCTTTCCAGTCG
GGAAACCTGTCGTGCCAGCTGCATTAATGAATCGGCCAACGCGCGGGGAGAGGCGGTTTGCGTATTGGGC
GCTCTTCCGCTTCCTCGCTCACTGACTCGCTGCGCTCGGTCGTTCGGCTGCGGCGAGCGGTATCAGCTCA
CTCAAAGGCGGTAATACGGTTATCCACAGAATCAGGGGATAACGCAGGAAAGAACATGTGAGCAAAAGGC
CAGCAAAAGGCCAGGAACCGTAAAAAGGCCGCGTTGCTGGCGTTTTTCCATAGGCTCCGCCCCCCTGACG
AGCATCACAAAAATCGACGCTCAAGTCAGAGGTGGCGAAACCCGACAGGACTATAAAGATACCAGGCGTT
TCCCCCTGGAAGCTCCCTCGTGCGCTCTCCTGTTCCGACCCTGCCGCTTACCGGATACCTGTCCGCCTTT
CTCCCTTCGGGAAGCGTGGCGCTTTCTCATAGCTCACGCTGTAGGTATCTCAGTTCGGTGTAGGTCGTTC
GCTCCAAGCTGGGCTGTGTGCACGAACCCCCCGTTCAGCCCGACCGCTGCGCCTTATCCGGTAACTATCG
TCTTGAGTCCAACCCGGTAAGACACGACTTATCGCCACTGGCAGCAGCCACTGGTAACAGGATTAGCAGA
GCGAGGTATGTAGGCGGTGCTACAGAGTTCTTGAAGTGGTGGCCTAACTACGGCTACACTAGAAGAACAG
TATTTGGTATCTGCGCTCTGCTGAAGCCAGTTACCTTCGGAAAAAGAGTTGGTAGCTCTTGATCCGGCAA
ACAAACCACCGCTGGTAGCGGTGGTTTTTTTGTTTGCAAGCAGCAGATTACGCGCAGAAAAAAAGGATCT
CAAGAAGATCCTTTGATCTTTTCTACGGGGTCTGACGCTCAGTGGAACGAAAACTCACGTTAAGGGATTT
TGGTCATGAGATTATCAAAAAGGATCTTCACCTAGATCCTTTTAAATTAAAAATGAAGTTTTAAATCAAT
CTAAAGTATATATGAGTAAACTTGGTCTGACAGTTACCAATGCTTAATCAGTGAGGCACCTATCTCAGCG
ATCTGTCTATTTCGTTCATCCATAGTTGCCTGACTCCCCGTCGTGTAGATAACTACGATACGGGAGGGCT
TACCATCTGGCCCCAGTGCTGCAATGATACCGCGAGACCCACGCTCACCGGCTCCAGATTTATCAGCAAT
AAACCAGCCAGCCGGAAGGGCCGAGCGCAGAAGTGGTCCTGCAACTTTATCCGCCTCCATCCAGTCTATT
AATTGTTGCCGGGAAGCTAGAGTAAGTAGTTCGCCAGTTAATAGTTTGCGCAACGTTGTTGCCATTGCTA
CAGGCATCGTGGTGTCACGCTCGTCGTTTGGTATGGCTTCATTCAGCTCCGGTTCCCAACGATCAAGGCG
AGTTACATGATCCCCCATGTTGTGCAAAAAAGCGGTTAGCTCCTTCGGTCCTCCGATCGTTGTCAGAAGT
AAGTTGGCCGCAGTGTTATCACTCATGGTTATGGCAGCACTGCATAATTCTCTTACTGTCATGCCATCCG
TAAGATGCTTTTCTGTGACTGGTGAGTACTCAACCAAGTCATTCTGAGAATAGTGTATGCGGCGACCGAG
TTGCTCTTGCCCGGCGTCAATACGGGATAATACCGCGCCACATAGCAGAACTTTAAAAGTGCTCATCATT
GGAAAACGTTCTTCGGGGCGAAAACTCTCAAGGATCTTACCGCTGTTGAGATCCAGTTCGATGTAACCCA
CTCGTGCACCCAACTGATCTTCAGCATCTTTTACTTTCACCAGCGTTTCTGGGTGAGCAAAAACAGGAAG
GCAAAATGCCGCAAAAAAGGGAATAAGGGCGACACGGAAATGTTGAATACTCATACTCTTCCTTTTTCAA
TATTATTGAAGCATTTATCAGGGTTATTGTCTCATGAGCGGATACATATTTGAATGTATTTAGAAAAATA
AACAAATAGGGGTTCCGCGCACATTTCCCCGAAAAGTGCCACCTG
[58 nt withheld, positions 3686-3743]
T
[65 nt withheld, positions 3745-3809]
C
[91 nt withheld, positions 3811-3901]
A
[49 nt withheld, positions 3903-3951]
CCTTTGACGTTGGAGTCCACGTTCTTT
[37 nt withheld, positions 3979-4015]
ACCCTATCTCGGTCTATTCTTTTGATTTATAAGGGATTTTGCCGATTTCGGCCTATTGGTTAAAAAATGA
GCTGATTTAACAAAAATTTAACGCGAATTTTAACAAAATATTAACGCTTACAATTTCCATTCGCCATTCA
GGCTGCGCAACTGTTGGGAAGGGCGATCGGTGCGGGCCTCTTCGCTATTACGCCAGCTGGCGAAAGGGGG
ATGTGCTGCAAGGCGATTAAGTTGGGTAACGCCAGGGTTTTCCCAGTCACGACGTTGTAAAACGACGGCC
AGTGAATTGTAATACGACTCACTATAGGGCGAATTGGCCTTAATTAAGGGATCTGTAGGGCGCAGTAGTC
CAGGGTTTCCTTGATGATGTCATACTTATCCTGTCCCTTTTTTTTCCACAGCTCGCGGTTGAGGACAAAC
TCTTCGCGGTCTTTCCAGTGGGGATCGACGGTATCGTAGAGTCGAGGCCGCTCTAGAACTAGTTGCCGAT
TTCGGCCTATTGGTTAAAAAATGAGCTGATTTAACAAAAATTTAACGCGAATTAATTCTGTGGAAT
Features (pLannotate 1.2.2; 23 found; start..end, strand, type, name):
      1..330     +  promoter       SV40 promoter: SV40 enhancer and early promoter
    378..425     +  promoter       EM7 promoter: synthetic bacterial promoter&nbsp
    444..842     +  CDS            BSD: blasticidin S deaminase; Aspergillus terreus BSD; confers resistance to blasticidin
    843..870     +  CDS            BleoR (fragment): antibiotic-binding protein; Sh ble from Streptoalloteichus hindustanus; confers resistance to bleomycin, phleomycin, and Zeocin™
    880..1005    +  CDS            ble (fragment): BLE_KLEPN - Experimental evidence at protein level: Swiss-Prot protein existence level 1. Binding protein with a strong affinity to the bleomycin family of antibiotics. Binds to CL990; an antimitotic-antibiotic compound. From Klebsiella pneumoniae.
   1000..1121    +  polyA_signal   SV40 poly(A) signal: SV40 polyadenylation signal
   1136..1159    +  misc_feature   MCS (fragment): pBluescript multiple cloning site
   1198..1422    +  polyA_signal   bGH poly(A) signal: bovine growth hormone polyadenylation signal
   1426..1447    +  promoter       SV40 promoter (fragment): SV40 enhancer and early promoter
   1494..1512    -  promoter       T3 promoter: promoter for bacteriophage T3 RNA polymerase
   1557..1573    -  protein_bind   lac operator: The lac repressor binds to the lac operator to inhibit transcription in E. coli. This inhibition can be relieved by adding lactose or isopropyl-β-D-thiogalactopyranoside (IPTG). lac repressor encoded by lacI
   1581..1611    -  promoter       lac promoter: promoter for the E. coli lac operon
   1626..1647    -  protein_bind   CAP binding site: CAP binding activates transcription in the presence of cAMP. E. coli catabolite activator protein
   1660..1752    -  CDS            lacI (fragment): lac repressor; lacI; The lac repressor binds to the lac operator to inhibit transcription in E. coli. This inhibition can be relieved by adding lactose or isopropyl-β-D-thiogalactopyranoside (IPTG).
   1935..2523    -  rep_origin     ori: high-copy-number ColE1/pMB1/pBR322/pUC origin of replication
   2694..3554    -  CDS            AmpR: β-lactamase; bla; confers resistance to ampicillin, carbenicillin, and related antibiotics
   3555..3659    -  promoter       AmpR promoter: bla
   3686..4141    +  rep_origin     f1 ori (sequence partly withheld): f1 bacteriophage origin of replication; arrow indicates direction of (+) strand synthesis
   4145..4302    -  CDS            lacZα (fragment): LacZα fragment of β-galactosidase; lacZ fragment
   4305..4323    +  promoter       T7 promoter: promoter for bacteriophage T7 RNA polymerase
   4351..4454    +  misc_feature   Ad SA: adenovirus major late transcript splice acceptor (Friedrich and Soriano, 1991)
   4481..4498    +  misc_feature   MCS (fragment): pBluescript multiple cloning site
   4498..4558    +  rep_origin     f1 ori (fragment): f1 bacteriophage origin of replication; arrow indicates direction of (+) strand synthesis
