[The description below was written by a language model from this plasmid's Addgene catalogue record and pLannotate feature annotations shown in this document.]
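Description:
pBigTB is an empty shuttle vector derived from pBigT. It is used as an intermediate for assembling conditional expression cassettes that are then transferred into ROSA26 mouse gene-targeting vectors. The record classes it as a mammalian expression, mouse targeting and Cre/lox plasmid. It sits on a pBluescript-type backbone carrying a high-copy ColE1/pUC origin, an f1 origin, flanking T7 and T3 promoters with lac/lacZα remnants, and an ampicillin resistance gene for selection in E. coli. The sequenced record is about 4.6 kb.

It differs from the parent in one respect: the neomycin resistance cassette was replaced by a blasticidin S deaminase (BSD) cassette amplified from a commercial miRNA expression vector. The SV40 enhancer/early promoter drives BSD in mammalian cells, and the adjacent synthetic EM7 promoter allows expression in bacteria. The coding sequence is followed by short bleomycin-resistance gene fragments, probably carried over from cloning, and then an SV40 polyadenylation signal. Next come a multiple-cloning-site remnant and a bGH polyadenylation signal. An adenovirus major late splice acceptor lies upstream of the cassette, which in a targeted allele lets it be spliced onto the endogenous ROSA26 transcript.

In the pBigT design, the selection cassette and its polyadenylation sequences act as a transcriptional stop that Cre recombination removes, so a gene of interest cloned downstream is then expressed. The automated feature table does not annotate any loxP sites, however, so their presence and positions rest on the catalogue classification rather than on the listed features. The vector gives blasticidin selection in place of G418, which is useful when cells already carry neomycin resistance. The associated publication concerns inducible knockout models.
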