Addgene plasmid #149432: pBigTB
Purpose: (Empty Backbone) shuttle vector with blasticidin-S resistance into ROSA26 targetting vectors
Depositing lab: Primo Schaer. Depositing organization: University of Basel. Publication: Inducible TDG knockout models to study epigenetic regulation. Schwarz SD, Grundbacher E, Hrovat AM, Xu J, Kusnierczyk A, Vagbo CB, Schar P, Schuermann D. F1000Res. 2020 Sep 9;9:1112. doi: 10.12688/f1000research.25637.2. eCollection 2020. PubMed 33082936.
Backbone
  Vector backbone: pBigT (Addgene Plasmid #21270)
  Backbone manufacturer: Costantini Lab
  Backbone size (bp): 4574
  Modifications to backbone: Neomycin resistance casette (SpeI - ClaI) fragment was replaced by blasticidin resistance, amplified by adapter PCR from pcDNA6.2-GW/EmGFP-mir
  Vector type: Mammalian Expression, Mouse Targeting, Cre/Lox
  Promoter: SV40
  Selectable markers: Blasticidin
Growth in bacteria
  Bacterial resistance: Ampicillin, 100 μg/mL
  Growth temperature: 37°C
  Growth strain: DH5alpha
  Copy number: High Copy
Gene/Insert
  Cloning method: Restriction Enzyme
  Sequencing primers: 5′ SV40pro-F; 3′ BGH-rev
Resource information
  A portion of this plasmid was derived from a plasmid made by: (1) Costantini Lab: pBigT (Addgene plasmid #21270). (2) Invitrogen: blasticidin S-deaminase (BSD) expression cassette amplified from pcDNA6.2-GW/EmGFP-Mir
Terms and licenses: Academic/Nonprofit Terms; Industry Terms: Not Available to Industry
How to cite: pBigTB was a gift from Primo Schaer (Addgene plasmid # 149432 ; http://n2t.net/addgene:149432 ; RRID:Addgene_149432)
